>Addgene plasmid #41703 | pSG5-Crkl mut SH2 | addgene partial sequence | sequence record 62391 | T7 5'-TAATACGACTCACTATAGGG-3'
CAGGCGGGCGGCGTCGGAGGATGCTGCGGGCCCGGAGCCGAGAGGAAAGTGCTGGCCCAGCCCTCTGAGC
GCTAGATCTCACCATGTCCTCCGCCAGGTTCGACTCCTCGGACCGCTCCGCCTGGTATATGGGGCCGGTG
TCTCGCCAGGAGGCGCAGACCCGGCTCCAGGGCCAGCGCCACGGTATGTTCCTCGTCAAGGATTCTTCCA
CCTGCCCTGGGGACTATGTGCTGTCGGTGTCCGAGAACTCGCGGGTCTCCCACTACATCATCAACTCGCT
GCCCAACCGCCGTTTTAAGATCGGGGACCAGGAATTTGACCATTTGCCGGCCCTGCTGGAGTTTTACAAG
ATCCACTACCTGGACACCACCACCCTCATCGAGCCTGCGCCCAGGTATCCAAGCCCACCAATGGGATCTG
TCTCAGCACCCAACCTGCCTACAGCAGAAGATAACCTGGAATATGTACGGACTCTGTATGATTTTCCTGG
GAATGATGCCGAAGACCTGCCCTTTAAAAAGGGTGAGATCCTAGTGATAATAGAGAAGCCTGAAGAACAG
TGGTGGAGTGCCCGGAACAAGGATGGCCGGGTTGGGATGATTCCTGTCCCTTATGTCGAAAAGCTTGTGA
GATCCTCACCACACGGAAAGCATGGAAATAGGAATTCCAACAGTTATGGGATCCCAGAACCTGCTCATGC
ATACGCTCAACCTCAGACCACAACTCCTCTACCTGCAGTTTCCGGTTCTCCTGGGGCAGCAATCACCCCT
TTGCCATCCACACAGAAT
