[The description below was written by a language model from this plasmid's Addgene catalogue record.]
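Description:
pSG5-Crkl mut SH2 is a mammalian expression plasmid built on the pSG5 backbone (about 4.1 kb without insert) that carries a roughly 1.6 kb human CRKL cDNA bearing an R39K substitution. It is maintained in E. coli as a high-copy plasmid under ampicillin selection. No mammalian selection marker is recorded, so the record is most consistent with transient transfection use.

Expression of the insert is driven by the SV40 promoter. The listed sequencing primers, T7 on the 5′ side and SV40 poly A on the 3′ side, indicate that a T7 promoter site lies upstream of the cDNA and an SV40 polyadenylation signal lies downstream. CRKL is an adaptor protein composed of one SH2 domain followed by two SH3 domains. As the construct name indicates, the R39K change falls in the SH2 domain. Replacing a conserved SH2 arginine of this kind is a standard way to impair phosphotyrosine binding, so the protein would be expected to lose SH2-mediated interactions while keeping its SH3 domains intact, although the record itself does not describe the functional effect.

The depositor notes that the cDNA lacks part of the 5′ untranslated region and that BglII sites flank the insert, so the whole CRKL cDNA can be excised as a single fragment for subcloning. No epitope tag or reporter is listed, and the cloning method is recorded as unknown. The construct is suited to expressing an SH2-mutant CRKL in mammalian cells, for example alongside wild-type CRKL to examine which signalling interactions depend on the SH2 domain.
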