Addgene plasmid #41703: pSG5-Crkl mut SH2
Depositing lab: Nora Heisterkamp.
Backbone
  Vector backbone: pSG5
  Backbone size w/o insert (bp): 4100
  Vector type: Mammalian Expression
Growth in bacteria
  Bacterial resistance: Ampicillin, 100 μg/mL
  Growth temperature: 37°C
  Growth strain: DH5alpha
  Copy number: High Copy
Gene/Insert
  Gene/Insert name: Crkl
  Species: H. sapiens (human)
  Insert size (bp): 1600
  Mutation: R39K
  GenBank ID: NM_005207
  Entrez Gene: CRKL
  Promoter: SV40
  Cloning method: Unknown
  Sequencing primers: 5′ T7; 3′ Sv40 poly A
Terms and licenses: Academic/Nonprofit Terms; Industry Terms: Not Available to Industry
Depositor comments: Constructed by Ron de Jong. This construct lacks some of the 5' UT sequences. A Bgl II site on either end of the insert allows the CRKL cDNA to be rmeoved as one piece.
How to cite: pSG5-Crkl mut SH2 was a gift from Nora Heisterkamp (Addgene plasmid # 41703 ; http://n2t.net/addgene:41703 ; RRID:Addgene_41703)
